Addgene plasmid #212442: pTwist-SARS-CoV-2 Spike-deltaC18 T76I (ATT)
Purpose: Encodes SARS-CoV-2 spike T76I for pseudovirus production
Depositing lab: Alejandro Balazs. Depositing organization: Massachusetts General Hospital. Publication: Ongoing evolution of SARS-CoV-2 drives escape from mRNA vaccine-induced humoral immunity. Roederer AL, Cao Y, Denis KS, Sheehan ML, Li CJ, Lam EC, Gregory DJ, Poznansky MC, Iafrate AJ, Canaday DH, Gravenstein S, Garcia-Beltran WF, Balazs AB. medRxiv [Preprint]. 2024 Mar 7:2024.03.05.24303815. doi: 10.1101/2024.03.05.24303815. PubMed 38496628.
Backbone
  Vector backbone: pTwist-CMV-BetaGlobin-WPRE-Neo
  Backbone manufacturer: Twist
  Vector type: Mammalian Expression
Growth in bacteria
  Bacterial resistance: Ampicillin, 100 μg/mL
  Growth temperature: 37°C
  Growth strain: DH5alpha
  Copy number: High Copy
Gene/Insert
  Gene/Insert name: SARS-CoV-2 Spike T76I
  Species: Severe acute respiratory syndrome coronavirus 2
  Mutation: T76I
  Entrez Gene: S (a.k.a. GU280_gp02, spike glycoprotein)
  Promoter: CAG
  Cloning method: Ligation Independent Cloning
Terms and licenses: Academic/Nonprofit Terms; Industry Terms: Not Available to Industry
Depositor comments: Please visit https://www.medrxiv.org/content/10.1101/2024.03.05.24303815v1 for medRxiv preprint.
How to cite: pTwist-SARS-CoV-2 Spike-deltaC18 T76I (ATT) was a gift from Alejandro Balazs (Addgene plasmid # 212442 ; http://n2t.net/addgene:212442 ; RRID:Addgene_212442)
