[The description below was written by a language model from this plasmid's Addgene catalogue record and pLannotate feature annotations shown in this document.]
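Description:
pTwist-SARS-CoV-2 Spike-deltaC18 T76I (ATT) is a mammalian expression plasmid built on the Twist pTwist-CMV-BetaGlobin-WPRE-Neo backbone and made to supply a mutant SARS-CoV-2 spike glycoprotein for pseudovirus production. The insert is the spike (S) coding sequence carrying the single substitution T76I. The "ATT" in the name presumably denotes the isoleucine codon used, although the record does not say so. The "deltaC18" designation indicates removal of the last 18 residues of the cytoplasmic tail, a truncation commonly used to improve spike incorporation into pseudotyped particles. This fits the annotated open reading frame of 3,765 nt, which is slightly shorter than full-length spike.

The catalogue lists the promoter as CAG, but the feature table and the backbone name point instead to a CMV enhancer with CMV promoter elements followed by a truncated human β-globin intron, which sits immediately upstream of the spike ORF in the circular map. The intron and the WPRE downstream of the coding sequence both act to raise transcript processing and expression, and an SV40 polyadenylation signal is annotated after the WPRE, although on the reverse strand. Short β-globin insulator elements and bacterial or T7 terminators flank the expression unit. A separate cassette of SV40 early promoter, neo and bGH poly(A) allows G418 selection in mammalian cells. In E. coli the plasmid replicates from a high-copy ColE1/pUC-type origin and is selected with ampicillin through AmpR. The construct is one of a set of spike variant plasmids used to pseudotype viral particles for testing how individual mutations affect neutralization by vaccine-induced antibodies.
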