Features (pLannotate 1.2.2; 21 found; start..end, strand, type, name):
      1..3765    +  CDS            S: SPIKE_SARS2 - Experimental evidence at protein level: Swiss-Prot protein existence level 1. [Spike glycoprotein]: May down-regulate host tetherin (BST2) by lysosomal degradation, thereby counteracting its antiviral activity. From Severe acute respiratory syndrome coronavirus 2 (2019-nCoV) (SARS-CoV-2).
   3839..4427    +  misc_feature   WPRE: woodchuck hepatitis virus posttranscriptional regulatory element
   4480..4601    -  polyA_signal   SV40 poly(A) signal: SV40 polyadenylation signal
   4624..4693    -  CDS            large T antigen (fragment): large T antigen from SV40 (simian virus 40)
   4716..4762    +  terminator     T7 terminator: transcription terminator for bacteriophage T7 RNA polymerase
   4792..4928    +  terminator     rrnG terminator: transcription terminator from the E. coli ribosomal RNA rrnG operon (Albrechtsen et al., 1991)
   4973..5044    +  misc_feature   3' β-globin insulator: insulator downstream of the human β-globin locus (Farrell et al., 2002)
   5089..5285    +  promoter       SV40 promoter: SV40 early promoter
   5299..6090    +  CDS            neo: KKA2_KLEPN - Also known as kan, nptII. Experimental evidence at protein level: Swiss-Prot protein existence level 1. Resistance to kanamycin, neomycin, paromomycin, ribostamycin, butirosin and gentamicin B. From Klebsiella pneumoniae.
   6104..6328    +  polyA_signal   bGH poly(A) signal: bovine growth hormone polyadenylation signal
   6524..7112    -  rep_origin     ori: high-copy-number ColE1/pMB1/pBR322/pUC origin of replication
   7284..7348    -  CDS            bla(M) (fragment): β-lactamase lacking the signal sequence; bla(M); allows cytosolic expression of β-lactamase
   7858..8718    +  CDS            AmpR: β-lactamase; bla; confers resistance to ampicillin, carbenicillin, and related antibiotics
   8731..8867    +  terminator     rrnG terminator: transcription terminator from the E. coli ribosomal RNA rrnG operon (Albrechtsen et al., 1991)
   9019..9090    +  misc_feature   5' β-globin insulator: insulator upstream of the human β-globin locus (Farrell et al., 2002)
   9095..9141    -  terminator     T7 terminator: transcription terminator for bacteriophage T7 RNA polymerase
   9159..9207    -  polyA_signal   poly(A) signal: synthetic polyadenylation signal
   9288..9591    +  enhancer       CMV enhancer: human cytomegalovirus immediate early enhancer
   9664..9681    -  promoter       CMV promoter (fragment): human cytomegalovirus (CMV) immediate early promoter
   9744..9795    +  promoter       CMVd2 promoter: truncated human cytomegalovirus (CMV) immediate early promoter that yields moderately reduced expression relative to the full-length promoter
   9929..10404   +  intron         β-globin intron: internally truncated intron from human β-globin
>Addgene plasmid #212442 | pTwist-SARS-CoV-2 Spike-deltaC18 T76I (ATT) | addgene full sequence | sequence record 432778 | Addgene NGS Result
ATGTTTGTGTTCCTCGTTCTCCTGCCCCTCGTTTCTTCCCAATGCGTGAACCTCACAACTAGAACGCAGC
TCCCACCCGCTTACACGAACTCTTTTACTCGTGGAGTATACTATCCCGATAAAGTCTTTAGGTCCAGTGT
CCTTCATTCTACTCAAGACCTTTTCCTGCCATTCTTCTCAAATGTCACCTGGTTCCATGCTATCCACGTT
TCTGGCACCAACGGAATTAAACGATTTGATAATCCCGTCTTGCCATTTAACGATGGCGTATACTTTGCCT
CAACGGAGAAGTCCAACATTATCCGGGGATGGATATTTGGCACCACCCTGGACTCCAAGACACAGTCTCT
CCTCATTGTGAACAACGCCACCAATGTCGTCATCAAAGTCTGTGAATTTCAATTTTGTAACGATCCCTTT
CTCGGGGTTTATTATCATAAGAATAACAAGTCTTGGATGGAGTCAGAGTTCCGCGTTTACAGTTCCGCTA
ACAACTGTACTTTTGAGTACGTTTCCCAACCATTTCTCATGGATCTTGAAGGGAAGCAAGGCAACTTCAA
GAATCTCCGCGAATTTGTGTTTAAGAATATAGACGGCTACTTCAAAATTTATAGCAAGCATACCCCGATA
AATCTGGTTCGGGATCTCCCTCAAGGCTTCTCCGCGTTGGAACCCCTCGTGGACTTGCCGATTGGCATCA
ACATCACCCGGTTCCAAACCCTTCTTGCCCTTCATCGAAGCTACCTCACGCCTGGCGACAGTAGTAGTGG
TTGGACAGCGGGCGCAGCAGCCTACTATGTGGGATATTTGCAACCACGCACCTTTCTTCTCAAATATAAC
GAAAACGGAACAATTACCGATGCCGTAGACTGTGCCCTCGATCCCCTGTCCGAAACTAAATGCACACTCA
AGTCCTTCACAGTTGAGAAAGGCATATACCAAACCAGTAACTTCCGCGTCCAACCCACCGAATCCATTGT
TCGATTCCCTAACATCACCAATTTGTGTCCTTTCGGTGAAGTATTTAATGCCACTCGATTTGCATCAGTT
TATGCCTGGAATCGCAAGCGAATATCAAATTGTGTTGCAGATTATAGTGTCCTGTATAATAGCGCATCAT
TCAGCACTTTTAAGTGTTATGGGGTCAGCCCTACGAAATTGAATGACTTGTGTTTTACCAACGTTTACGC
AGATTCTTTCGTCATACGCGGCGACGAAGTCCGACAGATTGCACCGGGGCAAACCGGAAAGATAGCAGAC
TATAATTATAAGTTGCCGGATGACTTCACCGGCTGCGTTATAGCATGGAACTCCAATAATCTCGATTCAA
AAGTCGGCGGCAACTATAATTATCTTTACCGCCTGTTTCGCAAGTCAAATCTGAAGCCCTTTGAACGTGA
CATCTCCACCGAAATTTATCAAGCTGGCAGCACCCCATGTAATGGAGTGGAAGGGTTTAACTGTTATTTT
CCCCTTCAATCATACGGATTTCAACCAACAAATGGGGTGGGCTATCAACCATATCGGGTGGTAGTCTTGA
GCTTTGAGCTGCTCCACGCACCGGCTACAGTTTGCGGACCGAAGAAAAGCACTAACCTGGTGAAGAATAA
ATGTGTGAACTTCAACTTTAATGGGCTCACCGGAACAGGGGTGCTGACAGAATCAAACAAGAAATTTCTC
CCTTTTCAACAATTTGGTAGAGACATTGCCGATACCACAGATGCCGTCCGCGATCCGCAAACACTGGAAA
TCCTCGATATAACACCCTGTAGCTTCGGCGGGGTCAGCGTGATAACTCCCGGAACGAACACATCCAACCA
AGTGGCTGTCCTGTATCAAGATGTCAACTGTACCGAAGTCCCTGTGGCGATACACGCCGACCAACTGACA
CCCACCTGGAGAGTCTACTCAACAGGTTCCAATGTCTTTCAAACTAGAGCGGGTTGTCTCATTGGCGCTG
AGCATGTCAATAATTCATACGAATGTGATATTCCTATTGGGGCAGGAATCTGTGCGTCTTATCAAACTCA
AACGAACTCACCACGGCGCGCTCGCTCAGTAGCCAGCCAGTCCATAATCGCCTATACCATGAGTCTCGGG
GCTGAGAACTCCGTGGCTTATTCAAACAATTCCATCGCAATCCCAACTAACTTTACCATTAGCGTTACCA
CGGAAATCTTGCCCGTCAGCATGACTAAGACGAGCGTAGACTGTACGATGTATATCTGTGGGGATTCCAC
CGAGTGTAGCAACCTCTTGCTTCAATACGGGTCTTTCTGTACTCAACTCAACCGAGCATTGACCGGAATT
GCGGTCGAACAAGACAAGAATACCCAAGAGGTGTTCGCACAAGTAAAGCAAATATACAAAACGCCGCCAA
TCAAAGATTTTGGCGGGTTTAATTTTAGCCAAATACTGCCAGACCCATCTAAGCCTTCAAAACGCAGCTT
TATCGAGGATCTGCTGTTCAACAAAGTTACGTTGGCTGACGCGGGTTTCATTAAGCAGTATGGGGATTGT
TTGGGAGACATTGCGGCCCGCGACCTTATCTGTGCTCAAAAATTCAATGGGTTGACAGTTCTGCCCCCTC
TGCTCACTGATGAGATGATTGCACAGTATACATCAGCATTGTTGGCAGGAACCATTACATCCGGCTGGAC
TTTTGGCGCGGGTGCGGCCCTTCAAATACCTTTCGCTATGCAAATGGCTTACAGATTCAATGGGATTGGT
GTCACGCAAAATGTATTGTATGAAAATCAGAAGCTGATCGCTAATCAATTTAACAGCGCGATTGGCAAGA
TCCAAGATTCACTGTCAAGCACAGCGTCCGCCCTCGGCAAACTCCAAGATGTTGTGAATCAAAACGCCCA
GGCCCTGAATACCCTCGTGAAGCAACTGAGTTCTAACTTCGGCGCAATCTCCAGCGTCCTCAACGACATA
TTGTCCAGACTTGATAAGGTGGAAGCCGAGGTGCAAATTGATCGGCTCATCACAGGCAGGCTCCAGTCAC
TCCAAACTTATGTGACACAACAGTTGATCCGGGCTGCTGAGATACGAGCAAGCGCCAACCTGGCCGCCAC
TAAAATGTCAGAGTGCGTGCTCGGGCAGTCCAAACGGGTTGACTTTTGTGGCAAGGGCTATCACTTGATG
TCCTTCCCCCAATCCGCCCCACATGGAGTGGTCTTTCTCCACGTCACTTATGTCCCTGCTCAAGAGAAGA
ACTTTACGACAGCTCCAGCAATCTGTCACGATGGCAAAGCGCACTTTCCCAGGGAAGGCGTTTTCGTCAG
TAATGGCACGCATTGGTTTGTGACCCAAAGGAATTTCTATGAACCCCAAATCATAACCACTGACAATACA
TTTGTCTCAGGCAACTGTGATGTGGTCATTGGGATCGTGAACAACACGGTATATGATCCCCTGCAACCCG
AGTTGGATAGCTTCAAAGAGGAATTGGATAAATACTTTAAGAATCATACTTCACCCGATGTTGATCTCGG
GGACATATCAGGAATAAATGCAAGTGTCGTCAACATTCAGAAAGAGATTGATCGCCTTAATGAGGTCGCC
AAGAACTTGAATGAATCTTTGATCGACTTGCAAGAACTGGGCAAATACGAACAATATATTAAATGGCCCT
GGTACATTTGGTTGGGCTTTATCGCCGGACTTATAGCTATCGTTATGGTCACAATTATGTTGTGCTGTAT
GACTAGCTGTTGTTCCTGCTTGAAAGGATGTTGCAGTTGCGGATCTTGTTGTAAATAAAGGATCCTCTAG
AAGTTGTCTCCTCCTGCACTGACTGACTGATACAATCGATTTCTGGATCCGCAGGCCTAATCAACCTCTG
GATTACAAAATTTGTGAAAGATTGACTGGTATTCTTAACTATGTTGCTCCTTTTACGCTATGTGGATACG
CTGCTTTAATGCCTTTGTATCATGCTATTGCTTCCCGTATGGCTTTCATTTTCTCCTCCTTGTATAAATC
CTGGTTGCTGTCTCTTTATGAGGAGTTGTGGCCCGTTGTCAGGCAACGTGGCGTGGTGTGCACTGTGTTT
GCTGACGCAACCCCCACTGGTTGGGGCATTGCCACCACCTGTCAGCTCCTTTCCGGGACTTTCGCTTTCC
CCCTCCCTATTGCCACGGCGGAACTCATCGCCGCCTGCCTTGCCCGCTGCTGGACAGGGGCTCGGCTGTT
GGGCACTGACAATTCCGTGGTGTTGTCGGGGAAGCTGACGTCCTTTCCATGGCTGCTCGCCTGTGTTGCC
ACCTGGATTCTGCGCGGGACGTCCTTCTGCTACGTCCCTTCGGCCCTCAATCCAGCGGACCTTCCTTCCC
GCGGCCTGCTGCCGGCTCTGCGGCCTCTTCCGCGTCTTCGCCTTCGCCCTCAGACGAGTCGGATCTCCCT
TTGGGCCGCCTCCCCGCCTGTCTAGCTTGACTGACTGAGATACAGCGTACCTTCAGCTCACAGACATGAT
AAGATACATTGATGAGTTTGGACAAACCACAACTAGAATGCAGTGAAAAAAATGCTTTATTTGTGAAATT
TGTGATGCTATTGCTTTATTTGTAACCATTATAAGCTGCAATAAACAAGTTAACAACAACAATTGCATTC
ATTTTATGTTTCAGGTTCAGGGGGAGGTGTGGGAGGTTTTTTAAAGCAAGTAAAACCTCTACAAATGTGG
TATTGGCCCATCTCTATCGGTATCGTAGCATAACCCCTTGGGGCCTCTAAACGGGTCTTGAGGGGTTTTT
TGTGCCCCTCGGGCCGGATTGCTATCTACCGGCATTGGCGCAGAAAAAAATGCCTGATGCGACGCTGCGC
GTCTTATACTCCCACATATGCCAGATTCAGCAACGGATACGGCTTCCCCAACTTGCCCACTTCCATACGT
GTCCTCCTTACCAGAAATTTATCCTTAAGGTCGTCAGCTATCCTGCAGGCGATCTCTCGATTTCGATCAA
GACATTCCTTTAATGGTCTTTTCTGGACACCACTAGGGGTCAGAAGTAGTTCATCAAACTTTCTTCCCTC
CCTAATCTCATTGGTTACCTTGGGCTATCGAAACTTAATTAAGCGATCTGCATCTCAATTAGTCAGCAAC
CATAGTCCCGCCCCTAACTCCGCCCATCCCGCCCCTAACTCCGCCCAGTTCCGCCCATTCTCCGCCCCAT
CGCTGACTAATTTTTTTTATTTATGCAGAGGCCGAGGCCGCCTCGGCCTCTGAGCTATTCCAGAAGTAGT
GAGGAGGCTTTTTTGGAGGCCTAGGCTTTTGCAAAGGAGGTAGCCAACATGATTGAACAAGATGGATTGC
ACGCAGGTTCTCCCGCCGCTTGGGTGGAGAGGCTATTCGGCTATGACTGGGCACAACAGACAATCGGCTG
CTCTGATGCCGCCGTGTTCCGGCTGTCAGCGCAGGGGCGCCCGGTTCTTTTTGTCAAGACCGACCTGTCC
GGTGCCCTGAATGAACTCCAGGACGAGGCAGCGCGGCTATCGTGGCTGGCCACGACGGGCGTTCCTTGCG
CAGCTGTGCTCGACGTTGTCACTGAAGCGGGAAGGGACTGGCTGCTATTGGGCGAAGTGCCGGGGCAGGA
TCTCCTGTCATCTCACCTTGCTCCTGCCGAGAAAGTATCCATCATGGCTGATGCAATGCGGCGGCTGCAT
ACGCTTGATCCGGCTACCTGCCCATTCGACCACCAAGCGAAACATCGCATCGAGCGAGCACGTACTCGGA
TGGAAGCCGGTCTTGTCGATCAGGATGATCTGGACGAAGAGCATCAGGGGCTCGCGCCAGCCGAACTGTT
CGCCAGGCTCAAGGCGCGGATGCCCGACGGCGAGGATCTCGTCGTGACCCACGGCGATGCCTGCTTGCCG
AATATCATGGTGGAAAATGGCCGCTTTTCTGGATTCATCGACTGTGGCCGGCTGGGTGTGGCGGACCGCT
ATCAGGACATAGCGTTGGCTACCCGTGATATTGCTGAAGAGCTTGGCGGCGAATGGGCTGACCGCTTCCT
CGTGCTTTACGGTATCGCCGCTCCCGATTCGCAGCGCATCGCCTTCTATCGCCTTCTTGACGAGTTCTTC
TAGTATGTAAGCCCTGTGCCTTCTAGTTGCCAGCCATCTGTTGTTTGCCCCTCCCCCGTGCCTTCCTTGA
CCCTGGAAGGTGCCACTCCCACTGTCCTTTCCTAATAAAATGAGGAAATTGCATCGCATTGTCTGAGTAG
GTGTCATTCTATTCTGGGGGGTGGGGTGGGGCAGGACAGCAAGGGGGAGGATTGGGAAGACAATAGCAGG
CATGCTGGGGATGCGGTGGGCTCTATGGTTAATTAACCAGTCAAGTCAGCTACTTGGCGAGATCGACTTG
TCTGGGTTTCGACTACGCTCAGAATTGCGTCAGTCAAGTTCGATCTGGTCCTTGCTATTGCACCCGTTCT
CCGATTACGAGTTTCATTTAAATCATGTGAGCAAAAGGCCAGCAAAAGGCCAGGAACCGTAAAAAGGCCG
CGTTGCTGGCGTTTTTCCATAGGCTCCGCCCCCCTGACGAGCATCACAAAAATCGACGCTCAAGTCAGAG
GTGGCGAAACCCGACAGGACTATAAAGATACCAGGCGTTTCCCCCTGGAAGCTCCCTCGTGCGCTCTCCT
GTTCCGACCCTGCCGCTTACCGGATACCTGTCCGCCTTTCTCCCTTCGGGAAGCGTGGCGCTTTCTCATA
GCTCACGCTGTAGGTATCTCAGTTCGGTGTAGGTCGTTCGCTCCAAGCTGGGCTGTGTGCACGAACCCCC
CGTTCAGCCCGACCGCTGCGCCTTATCCGGTAACTATCGTCTTGAGTCCAACCCGGTAAGACACGACTTA
TCGCCACTGGCAGCAGCCACTGGTAACAGGATTAGCAGAGCGAGGTATGTAGGCGGTGCTACAGAGTTCT
TGAAGTGGTGGCCTAACTACGGCTACACTAGAAGAACAGTATTTGGTATCTGCGCTCTGCTGAAGCCAGT
TACCTTCGGAAAAAGAGTTGGTAGCTCTTGATCCGGCAAACAAACCACCGCTGGTAGCGGTGGTTTTTTT
GTTTGCAAGCAGCAGATTACGCGCAGAAAAAAAGGATCTCAAGAAGATCCTTTGATCTTTTCTACGGGGT
CTGACGCTCAGTGGAACGAAAACTCACGTTAAGGGATTTTGGTCATGAGATTATCAAAAAGGATCTTCAC
CTAGATCCTTTTAAATTAAAAATGAAGTTTTAAATCAATCTAAAGTATATATGAGTAAACTTGGTCTGAC
AGTTACCAATGCTTAATCAGTGAGGCACCTATCTCAGCGATCTGTCTATTTCGTTCATCCATAGTTGCAT
TTAAATTTCCGAACTCTCCAAGGCCCTCGTCGGAAAATCTTCAAACCTTTCGTCCGATCCATCTTGCAGG
CTACCTCTCGAACGAACTATCGCAAGTCTCTTGGCCGGCCTTGCGCCTTGGCTATTGCTTGGCAGCGCCT
ATCGCCAGGTATTACTCCAATCCCGAATATCCGAGATCGGGATCACCCGAGAGAAGTTCAACCTACATCC
TCAATCCCGATCTATCCGAGATCCGAGGAATATCGAAATCGGGGCGCGCCTGGTGTACCGAGAACGATCC
TCTCAGTGCGAGTCTCGACGATCCATATCGTTGCTTGGCAGTCAGCCAGTCGGAATCCAGCTTGGGACCC
AGGAAGTCCAATCGTCAGATATTGTACTCAAGCCTGGTCACGGCAGCGTACCGATCTGTTTAAACCTAGA
TATTGATAGTCTGATCGGTCAACGTATAATCGAGTCCTAGCTTTTGCAAACATCTATCAAGAGACAGGAT
CAGCAGGAGGCTTTCGCATGAGTATTCAACATTTCCGTGTCGCCCTTATTCCCTTTTTTGCGGCATTTTG
CCTTCCTGTTTTTGCTCACCCAGAAACGCTGGTGAAAGTAAAAGATGCTGAAGATCAGTTGGGTGCGCGA
GTGGGTTACATCGAACTGGATCTCAACAGCGGTAAGATCCTTGAGAGTTTTCGCCCCGAAGAACGCTTTC
CAATGATGAGCACTTTTAAAGTTCTGCTATGTGGCGCGGTATTATCCCGTATTGACGCCGGGCAAGAGCA
ACTCGGTCGCCGCATACACTATTCTCAGAATGACTTGGTTGAGTATTCACCAGTCACAGAAAAGCATCTT
ACGGATGGCATGACAGTAAGAGAATTATGCAGTGCTGCCATAACCATGAGTGATAACACTGCGGCCAACT
TACTTCTGACAACGATTGGAGGACCGAAGGAGCTAACCGCTTTTTTGCACAACATGGGGGATCATGTAAC
TCGCCTTGATCGTTGGGAACCGGAGCTGAATGAAGCCATACCAAACGACGAGCGTGACACCACGATGCCT
GTAGCAATGGCAACAACCTTGCGTAAACTATTAACTGGCGAACTACTTACTCTAGCTTCCCGGCAACAGT
TGATAGACTGGATGGAGGCGGATAAAGTTGCAGGACCACTTCTGCGCTCGGCCCTTCCGGCTGGCTGGTT
TATTGCTGATAAATCTGGAGCCGGTGAGCGTGGGTCTCGCGGTATCATTGCAGCACTGGGGCCAGATGGT
AAGCCCTCCCGTATCGTAGTTATCTACACGACGGGGAGTCAGGCAACTATGGATGAACGAAATAGACAGA
TCGCTGAGATAGGTGCCTCACTGATTAAGCATTGGTAACCGATTCTAGGTGCATTGGCGCAGAAAAAAAT
GCCTGATGCGACGCTGCGCGTCTTATACTCCCACATATGCCAGATTCAGCAACGGATACGGCTTCCCCAA
CTTGCCCACTTCCATACGTGTCCTCCTTACCAGAAATTTATCCTTAAGATCCCGAATCGTTTAAACTCGA
CTCTGGCTCTATCGAATCTCCGTCGTTTCGAGCTTACGCGAACAGCCGTGGCGCTCATTTGCTCGTCGGG
CATCGAATCTCGTCAGCTATCGTCAGCTTACCTTTTTGGCAGCGATCGCGGCTCCCGACATCTTGGACCA
TTAGCTCCACAGGTATCTTCTTCCCTCTAGTGGTCATAACAGCAGCTTCAGCTACCTCTCAATTCAAAAA
ACCCCTCAAGACCCGTTTAGAGGCCCCAAGGGGTTATGCTATCAATCGTTGCGTTACACACACAAAAAAC
CAACACACATCCATCTTCGATGGATAGCGATTTTATTATCTAACTGCTGATCGAGTGTAGCCAGATCTAG
TAATCAATTACGGGGTCATTAGTTCATAGCCCATATATGGAGTTCCGCGTTACATAACTTACGGTAAATG
GCCCGCCTGGCTGACCGCCCAACGACCCCCGCCCATTGACGTCAATAATGACGTATGTTCCCATAGTAAC
GCCAATAGGGACTTTCCATTGACGTCAATGGGTGGAGTATTTACGGTAAACTGCCCACTTGGCAGTACAT
CAAGTGTATCATATGCCAAGTACGCCCCCTATTGACGTCAATGACGGTAAATGGCCCGCCTGGCATTATG
CCCAGTACATGACCTTATGGGACTTTCCTACTTGGCAGTACATCTACGTATTAGTCATCGCTATTACCAT
GCTGATGCGGTTTTGGCAGTACATCAATGGGCGTGGATAGCGGTTTGACTCACGGGGATTTCCAAGTCTC
CACCCCATTGACGTCAATGGGAGTTTGTTTTGGCACCAAAATCAACGGGACTTTCCAAAATGTCGTAACA
ACTCCGCCCCATTGACGCAAATGGGCGGTAGGCGTGTACGGTGGGAGGTCTATATAAGCAGAGCTGGTTT
AGTGAACCGTCAGATCGCCTGGAGACGCCATCCACGCTGTTTTGACCTCCATAGAAGACACCGGGACCGA
TCCAGCCTCCCCTCGAAGCTTACATGTGGTACCGAGCTCGGATCCTGAGAACTTCAGGGTGAGTCTATGG
GACCCTTGATGTTTTCTTTCCCCTTCTTTTCTATGGTTAAGTTCATGTCATAGGAAGGGGAGAAGTAACA
GGGTACACATATTGACCAAATCAGGGTAATTTTGCATTTGTAATTTTAAAAAATGCTTTCTTCTTTTAAT
ATACTTTTTTGTTTATCTTATTTCTAATACTTTCCCTAATCTCTTTCTTTCAGGGCAATAATGATACAAT
GTATCATGCCTCTTTGCACCATTCTAAAGAATAACAGTGATAATTTCTGGGTTAAGGCAATAGCAATATT
TCTGCATATAAATATTTCTGCATATAAATTGTAACTGATGTAAGAGGTTTCATATTGCTAATAGCAGCTA
CAATCCAGCTACCATTCTGCTTTTATTTTATGGTTGGGATAAGGCTGGATTATTCTGAGTCCAAGCTAGG
CCCTTTTGCTAATCATGTTCATACCTCTTATCTTCCTCCCACAGCTCCTGGGCAACGTGCTGGTCTGTGT
GCTGGCCCATCACTTTGGCAAAGGCGGCCGCC
